Addgene plasmid #116664: pHAGE-RET-A641T
Purpose: Lentiviral expression of RET A641T
Depositing lab: Gordon Mills & Kenneth Scott. Depositing organization: Baylor College of Medicine. Publication: Systematic Functional Annotation of Somatic Mutations in Cancer. Ng PK, Li J, Jeong KJ, Shao S, Chen H, Tsang YH, Sengupta S, Wang Z, Bhavana VH, Tran R, Soewito S, Minussi DC, Moreno D, Kong K, Dogruluk T, Lu H, Gao J, Tokheim C, Zhou DC, Johnson AM, Zeng J, Ip CKM, Ju Z, Wester M, Yu S, Li Y, Vellano CP, Schultz N, Karchin R, Ding L, Lu Y, Cheung LWT, Chen K, Shaw KR, Meric-Bernstam F, Scott KL, Yi S, Sahni N, Liang H, Mills GB. Cancer Cell. 2018 Mar 12;33(3):450-462.e10. doi: 10.1016/j.ccell.2018.01.021. PubMed 29533785.
Backbone
  Vector backbone: pHAGE
  Vector type: Lentiviral
Growth in bacteria
  Bacterial resistance: Ampicillin, 100 μg/mL
  Growth temperature: 37°C
  Growth strain: Stbl3
  Copy number: High Copy
Gene/Insert
  Gene/Insert name: RET
  Species: H. sapiens (human)
  Mutation: A641T
  Entrez Gene: RET (a.k.a. CDHF12, CDHR16, HSCR1, MEN2A, MEN2B, MTC1, PTC, RET-ELE1)
  Cloning method: Gateway Cloning
Terms and licenses: Academic/Nonprofit Terms; Industry Terms: Not Available to Industry
How to cite: pHAGE-RET-A641T was a gift from Gordon Mills & Kenneth Scott (Addgene plasmid # 116664 ; http://n2t.net/addgene:116664 ; RRID:Addgene_116664)
