[The description below was written by a language model from this plasmid's Addgene catalogue record and pLannotate feature annotations shown in this document.]
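Description:
pHAGE-RET-A641T is an HIV-1-based lentiviral expression plasmid built on the pHAGE backbone and carrying the human RET receptor tyrosine kinase gene with the A641T point mutation. It is propagated in E. coli through a high-copy ColE1/pUC-type origin with ampicillin selection (AmpR, β-lactamase). The record lists a recombination-deficient strain as host, as is usual for plasmids with repeated LTR sequences. The transfer-vector region contains a truncated 5' LTR, the Ψ packaging signal with an adjoining gag fragment, the Rev response element for Rev-dependent nuclear export of the genomic RNA, the cPPT/CTS element that aids nuclear import, and a ΔU3 self-inactivating 3' LTR, which disables LTR promoter activity after integration. Packaging functions are not encoded here and must be supplied in trans.

Between the LTRs, the constitutive human EF-1α promoter drives the RET open reading frame, which is flanked by attB1 and attB2 sites left by Gateway recombination cloning. Downstream lie short T3 and T7 promoter sequences, an attB4 fragment and a V5 epitope tag. The V5 sequence sits well beyond the end of the annotated RET coding region, and the record does not state whether it is fused in frame to the protein. An EMCV IRES then allows translation of puromycin N-acetyltransferase from the same transcript, so transduced mammalian cells can be selected with puromycin, and a WPRE enhances transcript expression. The plasmid is intended for lentiviral expression of RET A641T and comes from a project on systematic functional annotation of somatic mutations in cancer, where such mutant alleles are expressed in cells to assess their functional effects.
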