Features (pLannotate 1.2.2; 30 found; start..end, strand, type, name):
    377..634     +  LTR            5' LTR (truncated): truncated 5' long terminal repeat (LTR) from HIV-1
    681..806     +  misc_feature   HIV-1 Ψ: packaging signal of human immunodeficiency virus type 1
    790..1128    +  CDS            HIV-1 gag (fragment): gag protein from human immunodeficiency virus 1; gag
   1303..1536    +  misc_feature   RRE: The Rev response element (RRE) of HIV-1 allows for Rev-dependent mRNA export from the nucleus to the cytoplasm.
   1913..2013    +  CDS            Rev (fragment): human immunodeficiency virus 1 (HIV-1) Rev protein; rev; enhances nuclear export of unspliced and incompletely spliced viral mRNAs
   2058..2175    +  misc_feature   cPPT/CTS: central polypurine tract and central termination sequence of HIV-1
   2223..3401    +  promoter       EF-1α promoter: strong constitutive promoter for human elongation factor EF-1α
   3422..3442    +  protein_bind   attB1: mutant version of attB; core recombination site for the Gateway® BP reaction BP Clonase™
   3448..6636    +  CDS            RET: RET_HUMAN - Also known as CDHF12, CDHR16, PTC, RET51. Experimental evidence at protein level: Swiss-Prot protein existence level 1. Receptor tyrosine-protein kinase involved in numerous cellular mechanisms including cell proliferation, neuronal navigation, cell migration, and cell differentiation upon binding with glial cell derived neurotrophic factor family ligands. Phosphorylates PTK2/FAK1. Regulates both cell death/survival balance and positional information. Required for the molecular mechanisms orchestration during intestine organogenesis; involved in the development of enteric nervous s
   6668..6692    -  protein_bind   attB2: mutant version of attB; recombination site for the Gateway® BP reaction BP Clonase™
   6700..6718    +  promoter       T3 promoter: promoter for bacteriophage T3 RNA polymerase
   6744..6762    -  promoter       T7 promoter: promoter for bacteriophage T7 RNA polymerase
   6768..6786    -  protein_bind   attB4 (fragment): mutant version of attB; core recombination site for the Gateway® BP reaction BP Clonase™
   6842..6883    +  CDS            V5 tag: epitope tag from simian virus 5
   7009..7471    +  misc_feature   IRES: internal ribosome entry site (IRES) of the encephalomyocarditis virus (EMCV)
   7485..8082    +  CDS            PuroR (fragment): puromycin N-acetyltransferase; pac from Streptomyces; confers resistance to puromycin
   8098..8686    +  misc_feature   WPRE: woodchuck hepatitis virus posttranscriptional regulatory element
   8694..8759    +  CDS            nef (fragment): NEF_HV1Z2 - Experimental evidence at protein level: Swiss-Prot protein existence level 1. Extracellular Nef protein targets CD4(+) T-lymphocytes for apoptosis by interacting with CXCR4 surface receptors. From Human immunodeficiency virus type 1 group M subtype D (isolate Z2/CDC-Z34) (HIV-1).
   8761..8994    +  LTR            3' LTR (ΔU3): self-inactivating 3' long terminal repeat (LTR) from HIV-1
   9199..9303    +  promoter       AmpR promoter: bla
   9304..10164   +  CDS            AmpR: β-lactamase; bla; confers resistance to ampicillin, carbenicillin, and related antibiotics
  10335..10923   +  rep_origin     ori: high-copy-number ColE1/pMB1/pBR322/pUC origin of replication
  11106..11160   +  CDS            lacI (fragment): lac repressor; lacI; The lac repressor binds to the lac operator to inhibit transcription in E. coli. This inhibition can be relieved by adding lactose or isopropyl-β-D-thiogalactopyranoside (IPTG).
  11166..11259   +  rep_origin     SV40 ori (fragment): SV40 origin of replication
  11284..11321   +  CDS            lacI (fragment): lac repressor; lacI; The lac repressor binds to the lac operator to inhibit transcription in E. coli. This inhibition can be relieved by adding lactose or isopropyl-β-D-thiogalactopyranoside (IPTG).
  11334..11355   +  protein_bind   CAP binding site: CAP binding activates transcription in the presence of cAMP. E. coli catabolite activator protein
  11370..11400   +  promoter       lac promoter: promoter for the E. coli lac operon
  11404..11426   +  protein_bind   lac operator (fragment): The lac repressor binds to the lac operator to inhibit transcription in E. coli. This inhibition can be relieved by adding lactose or isopropyl-β-D-thiogalactopyranoside (IPTG). lac repressor encoded by lacI
  11458..11541   +  polyA_signal   SV40 poly(A) signal (fragment): SV40 polyadenylation signal
  11708..329     +  CDS            nef (fragment) (across the origin): NEF_HV1BR - Experimental evidence at protein level: Swiss-Prot protein existence level 1. Extracellular Nef protein targets CD4(+) T-lymphocytes for apoptosis by interacting with CXCR4 surface receptors (PubMed:14990729). From Human immunodeficiency virus type 1 group M subtype B (isolate BRU/LAI) (HIV-1).
>Addgene plasmid #116664 | pHAGE-RET-A641T | addgene full sequence | sequence record 252954 | Addgene NGS Result
TGGAAGGGCTAATTCACTCCCAAAGAAGACAAGATATCCTTGATCTGTGGATCTACCACACACAAGGCTA
CTTCCCTGATTAGCAGAACTACACACCAGGGCCAGGGGTCAGATATCCACTGACCTTTGGATGGTGCTAC
AAGCTAGTACCAGTTGAGCCAGATAAGGTAGAAGAGGCCAATAAAGGAGAGAACACCAGCTTGTTACACC
CTGTGAGCCTGCATGGGATGGATGACCCGGAGAGAGAAGTGTTAGAGTGGAGGTTTGACAGCCGCCTAGC
ATTTCATCACGTGGCCCGAGAGCTGCATCCGGAGTACTTCAAGAACTGCTGATATCGAGCTTGCTACAAG
GGACTTTCCGCTGGGGACTTTCCAGGGAGGCGTGGCCTGGGCGGGACTGGGGAGTGGCGAGCCCTCAGAT
CCTGCATATAAGCAGCTGCTTTTTGCCTGTACTGGGTCTCTCTGGTTAGACCAGATCTGAGCCTGGGAGC
TCTCTGGCTAACTAGGGAACCCACTGCTTAAGCCTCAATAAAGCTTGCCTTGAGTGCTTCAAGTAGTGTG
TGCCCGTCTGTTGTGTGACTCTGGTAACTAGAGATCCCTCAGACCCTTTTAGTCAGTGTGGAAAATCTCT
AGCAGTGGCGCCCGAACAGGGACTTGAAAGCGAAAGGGAAACCAGAGGAGCTCTCTCGACGCAGGACTCG
GCTTGCTGAAGCGCGCACGGCAAGAGGCGAGGGGCGGCGACTGGTGAGTACGCCAAAAATTTTGACTAGC
GGAGGCTAGAAGGAGAGAGATGGGTGCGAGAGCGTCAGTATTAAGCGGGGGAGAATTAGATCGCGATGGG
AAAAAATTCGGTTAAGGCCAGGGGGAAAGAAAAAATATAAATTAAAACATATAGTATGGGCAAGCAGGGA
GCTAGAACGATTCGCAGTTAATCCTGGCCTGTTAGAAACATCAGAAGGCTGTAGACAAATACTGGGACAG
CTACAACCATCCCTTCAGACAGGATCAGAAGAACTTAGATCATTATATAATACAGTAGCAACCCTCTATT
GTGTGCATCAAAGGATAGAGATAAAAGACACCAAGGAAGCTTTAGACAAGATAGAGGAAGAGCAAAACAA
AAGTAAGACCACCGCACAGCAAGCGGCCGGCCGCTGATCTTCAGACCTGGAGGAGGAGATATGAGGGACA
ATTGGAGAAGTGAATTATATAAATATAAAGTAGTAAAAATTGAACCATTAGGAGTAGCACCCACCAAGGC
AAAGAGAAGAGTGGTGCAGAGAGAAAAAAGAGCAGTGGGAATAGGAGCTTTGTTCCTTGGGTTCTTGGGA
GCAGCAGGAAGCACTATGGGCGCAGCGTCAATGACGCTGACGGTACAGGCCAGACAATTATTGTCTGGTA
TAGTGCAGCAGCAGAACAATTTGCTGAGGGCTATTGAGGCGCAACAGCATCTGTTGCAACTCACAGTCTG
GGGCATCAAGCAGCTCCAGGCAAGAATCCTGGCTGTGGAAAGATACCTAAAGGATCAACAGCTCCTGGGG
ATTTGGGGTTGCTCTGGAAAACTCATTTGCACCACTGCTGTGCCTTGGAATGCTAGTTGGAGTAATAAAT
CTCTGGAACAGATTTGGAATCACACGACCTGGATGGAGTGGGACAGAGAAATTAACAATTACACAAGCTT
AATACACTCCTTAATTGAAGAATCGCAAAACCAGCAAGAAAAGAATGAACAAGAATTATTGGAATTAGAT
AAATGGGCAAGTTTGTGGAATTGGTTTAACATAACAAATTGGCTGTGGTATATAAAATTATTCATAATGA
TAGTAGGAGGCTTGGTAGGTTTAAGAATAGTTTTTGCTGTACTTTCTATAGTGAATAGAGTTAGGCAGGG
ATATTCACCATTATCGTTTCAGACCCACCTCCCAACCCCGAGGGGACCCGACAGGCCCGAAGGAATAGAA
GAAGAAGGTGGAGAGAGAGACAGAGACAGATCCATTCGATTAGTGAACGGATCTCGACGGTATCGCCGAA
TTCACAAATGGCAGTATTCATCCACAATTTTAAAAGAAAAGGGGGGATTGGGGGGTACAGTGCAGGGGAA
AGAATAGTAGACATAATAGCAACAGACATACAAACTAAAGAATTACAAAAACAAATTACAAAAATTCAAA
ATTTTCGGGTTTATTACAGGGACAGCAGAGATCCAGTTTGGACTAGTCGTGAGGCTCCGGTGCCCGTCAG
TGGGCAGAGCGCACATCGCCCACAGTCCCCGAGAAGTTGGGGGGAGGGGTCGGCAATTGAACCGGTGCCT
AGAGAAGGTGGCGCGGGGTAAACTGGGAAAGTGATGTCGTGTACTGGCTCCGCCTTTTTCCCGAGGGTGG
GGGAGAACCGTATATAAGTGCAGTAGTCGCCGTGAACGTTCTTTTTCGCAACGGGTTTGCCGCCAGAACA
CAGGTAAGTGCCGTGTGTGGTTCCCGCGGGCCTGGCCTCTTTACGGGTTATGGCCCTTGCGTGCCTTGAA
TTACTTCCACCTGGCTGCAGTACGTGATTCTTGATCCCGAGCTTCGGGTTGGAAGTGGGTGGGAGAGTTC
GAGGCCTTGCGCTTAAGGAGCCCCTTCGCCTCGTGCTTGAGTTGAGGCCTGGCCTGGGCGCTGGGGCCGC
CGCGTGCGAATCTGGTGGCACCTTCGCGCCTGTCTCGCTGCTTTCGATAAGTCTCTAGCCATTTAAAATT
TTTGATGACCTGCTGCGACGCTTTTTTTCTGGCAAGATAGTCTTGTAAATGCGGGCCAAGATCTGCACAC
TGGTATTTCGGTTTTTGGGGCCGCGGGCGGCGACGGGGCCCGTGCGTCCCAGCGCACATGTTCGGCGAGG
CGGGGCCTGCGAGCGCGGCCACCGAGAATCGGACGGGGGTAGTCTCAAGCTGGCCGGCCTGCTCTGGTGC
CTGGCCTCGCGCCGCCGTGTATCGCCCCGCCCTGGGCGGCAAGGCTGGCCCGGTCGGCACCAGTTGCGTG
AGCGGAAAGATGGCCGCTTCCCGGCCCTGCTGCAGGGAGCTCAAAATGGAGGACGCGGCGCTCGGGAGAG
CGGGCGGGTGAGTCACCCACACAAAGGAAAAGGGCCTTTCCGTCCTCAGCCGTCGCTTCATGTGACTCCA
CGGAGTACCGGGCGCCGTCCAGGCACCTCGATTAGTTCTCGAGCTTTTGGAGTACGTCGTCTTTAGGTTG
GGGGGAGGGGTTTTATGCGATGGAGTTTCCCCACACTGAGTGGGTGGAGACTGAAGTTAGGCCAGCTTGG
CACTTGATGTAATTCTCCTTGGAATTTGCCCTTTTTGAGTTTGGATCTTGGTTCATTCTCAAGCCTCAGA
CAGTGGTTCAAAGTTTTTTTCTTCCATTTCAGGTGTCGTGAAGCGGCCCTGCAGATATCAACAAGTTTGT
ACAAAAAAGCAGGCACCATGGCGAAGGCGACGTCCGGTGCCGCGGGGCTGCGTCTGCTGTTGCTGCTGCT
GCTGCCGCTGCTAGGCAAAGTGGCATTGGGCCTCTACTTCTCGAGGGATGCTTACTGGGAGAAGCTGTAT
GTGGACCAGGCGGCCGGCACGCCCTTGCTGTACGTCCATGCCCTGCGGGACGCCCCTGAGGAGGTGCCCA
GCTTCCGCCTGGGCCAGCATCTCTACGGCACGTACCGCACACGGCTGCATGAGAACAACTGGATCTGCAT
CCAGGAGGACACCGGCCTCCTCTACCTTAACCGGAGCCTGGACCATAGCTCCTGGGAGAAGCTCAGTGTC
CGCAACCGCGGCTTTCCCCTGCTCACCGTCTACCTCAAGGTCTTCCTGTCACCCACATCCCTTCGTGAGG
GCGAGTGCCAGTGGCCAGGCTGTGCCCGCGTATACTTCTCCTTCTTCAACACCTCCTTTCCAGCCTGCAG
CTCCCTCAAGCCCCGGGAGCTCTGCTTCCCAGAGACAAGGCCCTCCTTCCGCATTCGGGAGAACCGACCC
CCAGGCACCTTCCACCAGTTCCGCCTGCTGCCTGTGCAGTTCTTGTGCCCCAACATCAGCGTGGCCTACA
GGCTCCTGGAGGGTGAGGGTCTGCCCTTCCGCTGCGCCCCGGACAGCCTGGAGGTGAGCACGCGCTGGGC
CCTGGACCGCGAGCAGCGGGAGAAGTACGAGCTGGTGGCCGTGTGCACCGTGCACGCCGGCGCGCGCGAG
GAGGTGGTGATGGTGCCCTTCCCGGTGACCGTGTACGACGAGGACGACTCGGCGCCCACCTTCCCCGCGG
GCGTCGACACCGCCAGCGCCGTGGTGGAGTTCAAGCGGAAGGAGGACACCGTGGTGGCCACGCTGCGTGT
CTTCGATGCAGACGTGGTACCTGCATCAGGGGAGCTGGTGAGGCGGTACACAAGCACGCTGCTCCCCGGG
GACACCTGGGCCCAGCAGACCTTCCGGGTGGAACACTGGCCCAACGAGACCTCGGTCCAGGCCAACGGCA
GCTTCGTGCGGGCGACCGTACATGACTATAGGCTGGTTCTCAACCGGAACCTCTCCATCTCGGAGAACCG
CACCATGCAGCTGGCGGTGCTGGTCAATGACTCAGACTTCCAGGGCCCAGGAGCGGGCGTCCTCTTGCTC
CACTTCAACGTGTCGGTGCTGCCGGTCAGCCTGCACCTGCCCAGTACCTACTCCCTCTCCGTGAGCAGGA
GGGCTCGCCGATTTGCCCAGATCGGGAAAGTCTGTGTGGAAAACTGCCAGGCATTCAGTGGCATCAACGT
CCAGTACAAGCTGCATTCCTCTGGTGCCAACTGCAGCACGCTAGGGGTGGTCACCTCAGCCGAGGACACC
TCGGGGATCCTGTTTGTGAATGACACCAAGGCCCTGCGGCGGCCCAAGTGTGCCGAACTTCACTACATGG
TGGTGGCCACCGACCAGCAGACCTCTAGGCAGGCCCAGGCCCAGCTGCTTGTAACAGTGGAGGGGTCATA
TGTGGCCGAGGAGGCGGGCTGCCCCCTGTCCTGTGCAGTCAGCAAGAGACGGCTGGAGTGTGAGGAGTGT
GGCGGCCTGGGCTCCCCAACAGGCAGGTGTGAGTGGAGGCAAGGAGATGGCAAAGGGATCACCAGGAACT
TCTCCACCTGCTCTCCCAGCACCAAGACCTGCCCCGACGGCCACTGCGATGTTGTGGAGACCCAAGACAT
CAACATTTGCCCTCAGGACTGCCTCCGGGGCAGCATTGTTGGGGGACACGAGCCTGGGGAGCCCCGGGGG
ATTAAAGCTGGCTATGGCACCTGCAACTGCTTCCCTGAGGAGGAGAAGTGCTTCTGCGAGCCCGAAGACA
TCCAGGATCCACTGTGCGACGAGCTGTGCCGCACGGTGATCGCAGCCACTGTCCTCTTCTCCTTCATCGT
CTCGGTGCTGCTGTCTGCCTTCTGCATCCACTGCTACCACAAGTTTGCCCACAAGCCACCCATCTCCTCA
GCTGAGATGACCTTCCGGAGGCCCGCCCAGGCCTTCCCGGTCAGCTACTCCTCTTCCAGTGCCCGCCGGC
CCTCGCTGGACTCCATGGAGAACCAGGTCTCCGTGGATGCCTTCAAGATCCTGGAGGATCCAAAGTGGGA
ATTCCCTCGGAAGAACTTGGTTCTTGGAAAAACTCTAGGAGAAGGCGAATTTGGAAAAGTGGTCAAGGCA
ACGGCCTTCCATCTGAAAGGCAGAGCAGGGTACACCACGGTGGCCGTGAAGATGCTGAAAGAGAACGCCT
CCCCGAGTGAGCTTCGAGACCTGCTGTCAGAGTTCAACGTCCTGAAGCAGGTCAACCACCCACATGTCAT
CAAATTGTATGGGGCCTGCAGCCAGGATGGCCCGCTCCTCCTCATCGTGGAGTACGCCAAATACGGCTCC
CTGCGGGGCTTCCTCCGCGAGAGCCGCAAAGTGGGGCCTGGCTACCTGGGCAGTGGAGGCAGCCGCAACT
CCAGCTCCCTGGACCACCCGGATGAGCGGGCCCTCACCATGGGCGACCTCATCTCATTTGCCTGGCAGAT
CTCACAGGGGATGCAGTATCTGGCCGAGATGAAGCTCGTTCATCGGGACTTGGCAGCCAGAAACATCCTG
GTAGCTGAGGGGCGGAAGATGAAGATTTCGGATTTCGGCTTGTCCCGAGATGTTTATGAAGAGGATTCGT
ACGTGAAGAGGAGCCAGGGTCGGATTCCAGTTAAATGGATGGCAATTGAATCCCTTTTTGATCATATCTA
CACCACGCAAAGTGATGTATGGTCTTTTGGTGTCCTGCTGTGGGAGATCGTGACCCTAGGGGGAAACCCC
TATCCTGGGATTCCTCCTGAGCGGCTCTTCAACCTTCTGAAGACCGGCCACCGGATGGAGAGGCCAGACA
ACTGCAGCGAGGAGATGTACTGCCTGATGCTGCAATGCTGGAAGCAGGAGCCGGACAAAAGGCCGGTGTT
TGCGGACATCAGCAAAGACCTGGAGAAGATGATGGTTAAGAGGAGAGACTACTTGGACCTTGCGGCGTCC
ACTCCATCTGACTCCCTGATTTATGACGACGGCCTCTCAGAGGAGGAGACACCGCTGGTGGACTGTAATA
ATGCCCCCCTCCCTCGAGCCCTCCCTTCCACATGGATTGAAAACAAACTCTATGGTAGAATTTCCCATGC
ATTTACTAGATTCTAGAACCCAGCTTTCTTGTACAAAGTGGTGATATCCAATTAACCCTCACTAAAGGTT
AAAGATGTTAAAGAATGAGTGACCCTATAGTGAGTCGTATTACCACCCAACTTTTCTATACAAAGTGGTT
GATATCCAGCACAGTGGCGGCCGCTCGAGTCTAGAGGGCCCGCGGTTCGAAGGTAAGCCTATCCCTAACC
CTCTCCTCGGTCTCGATTCTACGCGTACCGGTTAGTAATGAGATCCCTCCCCCCCCCCTAACGTTACTGG
CCGAAGCCGCTTGGAATAAGGCCGGTGTGCGTTTGTCTATATGTTATTTTCCACCATATTGCCGTCTTTT
GGCAATGTGAGGGCCCGGAAACCTGGCCCTGTCTTCTTGACGAGCATTCCTAGGGGTCTTTCCCCTCTCG
CCAAAGGAATGCAAGGTCTGTTGAATGTCGTGAAGGAAGCAGTTCCTCTGGAAGCTTCTTGAAGACAAAC
AACGTCTGTAGCGACCCTTTGCAGGCAGCGGAACCCCCCACCTGGCGACAGGTGCCTCTGCGGCCAAAAG
CCACGTGTATAAGATACACCTGCAAAGGCGGCACAACCCCAGTGCCACGTTGTGAGTTGGATAGTTGTGG
AAAGAGTCAAATGGCTCTCCTCAAGCGTATTCAACAAGGGGCTGAAGGATGCCCAGAAGGTACCCCATTG
TATGGGATCTGATCTGGGGCCTCGGTGCACATGCTTTACATGTGTTTAGTCGAGGTTAAAAAAACGTCTA
GGCCCCCCGAACCACGGGGACGTGGTTTTCCTTTGAAAAACACGATGATAATATGGCCACACATATGACC
GAGTACAAGCCCACGGTGCGCCTCGCCACCCGCGACGACGTCCCCAGGGCCGTACGCACCCTCGCCGCCG
CGTTCGCCGACTACCCCGCCACGCGCCACACCGTCGATCCGGACCGCCACATCGAGCGGGTCACCGAGCT
GCAAGAACTCTTCCTCACGCGCGTCGGGCTCGACATCGGCAAGGTGTGGGTCGCGGACGACGGCGCCGCG
GTGGCGGTCTGGACCACGCCGGAGAGCGTCGAAGCGGGGGCGGTGTTCGCCGAGATCGGCCCGCGCATGG
CCGAGTTGAGCGGTTCCCGGCTGGCCGCGCAGCAACAGATGGAAGGCCTCCTGGCGCCGCACCGGCCCAA
GGAGCCCGCGTGGTTCCTGGCCACCGTCGGCGTCTCGCCCGACCACCAGGGCAAGGGTCTGGGCAGCGCC
GTCGTGCTCCCCGGAGTGGAGGCGGCCGAGCGCGCCGGGGTGCCCGCCTTCCTGGAGACCTCCGCGCCCC
GCAACCTCCCCTTCTACGAGCGGCTCGGCTTCACCGTCACCGCCGACGTCGAGGTGCCCGAAGGACCGCG
CACCTGGTGCATGACCCGCAAGCCCGGTGCCTAAATCGATAGATCCTAATCAACCTCTGGATTACAAAAT
TTGTGAAAGATTGACTGGTATTCTTAACTATGTTGCTCCTTTTACGCTATGTGGATACGCTGCTTTAATG
CCTTTGTATCATGCTATTGCTTCCCGTATGGCTTTCATTTTCTCCTCCTTGTATAAATCCTGGTTGCTGT
CTCTTTATGAGGAGTTGTGGCCCGTTGTCAGGCAACGTGGCGTGGTGTGCACTGTGTTTGCTGACGCAAC
CCCCACTGGTTGGGGCATTGCCACCACCTGTCAGCTCCTTTCCGGGACTTTCGCTTTCCCCCTCCCTATT
GCCACGGCGGAACTCATCGCCGCCTGCCTTGCCCGCTGCTGGACAGGGGCTCGGCTGTTGGGCACTGACA
ATTCCGTGGTGTTGTCGGGGAAATCATCGTCCTTTCCTTGGCTGCTCGCCTGTGTTGCCACCTGGATTCT
GCGCGGGACGTCCTTCTGCTACGTCCCTTCGGCCCTCAATCCAGCGGACCTTCCTTCCCGCGGCCTGCTG
CCGGCTCTGCGGCCTCTTCCGCGTCTTCGCCTTCGCCCTCAGACGAGTCGGATCTCCCTTTGGGCCGCCT
CCCCGCCTGAGATCCTTTAAGACCAATGACTTACAAGGCAGCTGTAGATCTTAGCCACTTTTTAAAAGAA
AAGGGGGGACTGGAAGGGCTAATTCACTCCCAACGAAGACAAGATCTGCTTTTTGCTTGTACTGGGTCTC
TCTGGTTAGACCAGATCTGAGCCTGGGAGCTCTCTGGCTAACTAGGGAACCCACTGCTTAAGCCTCAATA
AAGCTTGCCTTGAGTGCTTCAAGTAGTGTGTGCCCGTCTGTTGTGTGACTCTGGTAACTAGAGATCCCTC
AGACCCTTTTAGTCAGTGTGGAAAATCTCTAGCAGTAGTAGTTCATGTCATCTTATTATTCAGTATTTAT
AACTTGCAAAGAAATGAATATCAGAGAGTGAGAGGCCCGGGTTAATTAAGGAAAGGGCTAGATCATTCTT
GAAGACGAAAGGGCCTCGTGATACGCCTATTTTTATAGGTTAATGTCATGATAATAATGGTTTCTTAGAC
GTCAGGTGGCACTTTTCGGGGAAATGTGCGCGGAACCCCTATTTGTTTATTTTTCTAAATACATTCAAAT
ATGTATCCGCTCATGAGACAATAACCCTGATAAATGCTTCAATAATATTGAAAAAGGAAGAGTATGAGTA
TTCAACATTTCCGTGTCGCCCTTATTCCCTTTTTTGCGGCATTTTGCCTTCCTGTTTTTGCTCACCCAGA
AACGCTGGTGAAAGTAAAAGATGCTGAAGATCAGTTGGGTGCACGAGTGGGTTACATCGAACTGGATCTC
AACAGCGGTAAGATCCTTGAGAGTTTTCGCCCCGAAGAACGTTTTCCAATGATGAGCACTTTTAAAGTTC
TGCTATGTGGCGCGGTATTATCCCGTGTTGACGCCGGGCAAGAGCAACTCGGTCGCCGCATACACTATTC
TCAGAATGACTTGGTTGAGTACTCACCAGTCACAGAAAAGCATCTTACGGATGGCATGACAGTAAGAGAA
TTATGCAGTGCTGCCATAACCATGAGTGATAACACTGCGGCCAACTTACTTCTGACAACGATCGGAGGAC
CGAAGGAGCTAACCGCTTTTTTGCACAACATGGGGGATCATGTAACTCGCCTTGATCGTTGGGAACCGGA
GCTGAATGAAGCCATACCAAACGACGAGCGTGACACCACGATGCCTGTAGCAATGGCAACAACGTTGCGC
AAACTATTAACTGGCGAACTACTTACTCTAGCTTCCCGGCAACAATTAATAGACTGGATGGAGGCGGATA
AAGTTGCAGGACCACTTCTGCGCTCGGCCCTTCCGGCTGGCTGGTTTATTGCTGATAAATCTGGAGCCGG
TGAGCGTGGGTCTCGCGGTATCATTGCAGCACTGGGGCCAGATGGTAAGCCCTCCCGTATCGTAGTTATC
TACACGACGGGGAGTCAGGCAACTATGGATGAACGAAATAGACAGATCGCTGAGATAGGTGCCTCACTGA
TTAAGCATTGGTAACTGTCAGACCAAGTTTACTCATATATACTTTAGATTGATTTAAAACTTCATTTTTA
ATTTAAAAGGATCTAGGTGAAGATCCTTTTTGATAATCTCATGACCAAAATCCCTTAACGTGAGTTTTCG
TTCCACTGAGCGTCAGACCCCGTAGAAAAGATCAAAGGATCTTCTTGAGATCCTTTTTTTCTGCGCGTAA
TCTGCTGCTTGCAAACAAAAAAACCACCGCTACCAGCGGTGGTTTGTTTGCCGGATCAAGAGCTACCAAC
TCTTTTTCCGAAGGTAACTGGCTTCAGCAGAGCGCAGATACCAAATACTGTTCTTCTAGTGTAGCCGTAG
TTAGGCCACCACTTCAAGAACTCTGTAGCACCGCCTACATACCTCGCTCTGCTAATCCTGTTACCAGTGG
CTGCTGCCAGTGGCGATAAGTCGTGTCTTACCGGGTTGGACTCAAGACGATAGTTACCGGATAAGGCGCA
GCGGTCGGGCTGAACGGGGGGTTCGTGCACACAGCCCAGCTTGGAGCGAACGACCTACACCGAACTGAGA
TACCTACAGCGTGAGCTATGAGAAAGCGCCACGCTTCCCGAAGGGAGAAAGGCGGACAGGTATCCGGTAA
GCGGCAGGGTCGGAACAGGAGAGCGCACGAGGGAGCTTCCAGGGGGAAACGCCTGGTATCTTTATAGTCC
TGTCGGGTTTCGCCACCTCTGACTTGAGCGTCGATTTTTGTGATGCTCGTCAGGGGGGCGGAGCCTATGG
AAAAACGCCAGCAACGCGGCCTTTTTACGGTTCCTGGCCTTTTGCTGGCCTTTTGCTCACATGTTCTTTC
CTGCGTTATCCCCTGATTCTGTGGATAACCGTATTACCGCCTTTGAGTGAGCTGATACCGCTCGCCGCAG
CCGAACGACCGAGCGCAGCGAGTCAGTGAGCGAGGAAGCGGAAGAGCGCCCAATACGCAAACCGCCTCTC
CCCGCGCGTTGGCCGATTCATTAATGCAGCAAGCTCATGGCTGACTAATTTTTTTTATTTATGCAGAGGC
CGAGGCCGCCTCGGCCTCTGAGCTATTCCAGAAGTAGTGAGGAGGCTTTTTTGGAGGCCTAGGCTTTTGC
AAAAAGCTCCCCGTGGCACGACAGGTTTCCCGACTGGAAAGCGGGCAGTGAGCGCAACGCAATTAATGTG
AGTTAGCTCACTCATTAGGCACCCCAGGCTTTACACTTTATGCTTCCGGCTCGTATGTTGTGTGGAATTG
TGAGCGGATAACAATTTCACACAGGAAACAGCTATGACATGATTACGAATTTCACAAATAAAGCATTTTT
TTCACTGCATTCTAGTTGTGGTTTGTCCAAACTCATCAATGTATCTTATCATGTCTGGATCAACTGGATA
ACTCAAGCTAACCAAAATCATCCCAAACTTCCCACCCCATACCCTATTACCACTGCCAATTACCTGTGGT
TTCATTTACTCTAAACCTGTGATTCCTCTGAATTATTTTCATTTTAAAGAAATTGTATTTGTTAAATATG
TACTACAAACTTAGTAGT
