>Addgene plasmid #116664 | pHAGE-RET-A641T | depositor partial sequence | sequence record 219539 | insert
ATGGCGAAGGCGACGTCCGGTGCCGCGGGGCTGCGTCTGCTGTTGCTGCTGCTGCTGCCGCTGCTAGGCA
AAGTGGCATTGGGCCTCTACTTCTCGAGGGATGCTTACTGGGAGAAGCTGTATGTGGACCAGGCGGCCGG
CACGCCCTTGCTGTACGTCCATGCCCTGCGGGACGCCCCTGAGGAGGTGCCCAGCTTCCGCCTGGGCCAG
CATCTCTACGGCACGTACCGCACACGGCTGCATGAGAACAACTGGATCTGCATCCAGGAGGACACCGGCC
TCCTCTACCTTAACCGGAGCCTGGACCATAGCTCCTGGGAGAAGCTCAGTGTCCGCAACCGCGGCTTTCC
CCTGCTCACCGTCTACCTCAAGGTCTTCCTGTCACCCACATCCCTTCGTGAGGGCGAGTGCCAGTGGCCA
GGCTGTGCCCGCGTATACTTCTCCTTCTTCAACACCTCCTTTCCAGCCTGCAGCTCCCTCAAGCCCCGGG
AGCTCTGCTTCCCAGAGACAAGGCCCTCCTTCCGCATTCGGGAGAACCGACCCCCAGGCACCTTCCACCA
GTTCCGCCTGCTGCCTGTGCAGTTCTTGTGCCCCAACATCAGCGTGGCCTACAGGCTCCTGGAGGGTGAG
GGTCTGCCCTTCCGCTGCGCCCCGGACAGCCTGGAGGTGAGCACGCGCTGGGCCCTGGACCGCGAGCAGC
GGGAGAAGTACGAGCTGGTGGCCGTGTGCACCGTGCACGCCGGCGCGCGCGAGGAGGTGGTGATGGTGCC
CTTCCCGGTGACCGTGTACGACGAGGACGACTCGGCGCCCACCTTCCCCGCGGGCGTCGACACCGCCAGC
GCCGTGGTGGAGTTCAAGCGGAAGGAGGACACCGTGGTGGCCACGCTGCGTGTCTTCGATGCAGACGTGG
TACCTGCATCAGGGGAGCTGGTGAGGCGGTACACAAGCACGCTGCTCCCCGGGGACACCTGGGCCCAGCA
GACCTTCCGGGTGGAACACTGGCCCAACGAGACCTCGGTCCAGGCCAACGGCAGCTTCGTGCGGGCGACC
GTACATGACTATAGGCTGGTTCTCAACCGGAACCTCTCCATCTCGGAGAACCGCACCATGCAGCTGGCGG
TGCTGGTCAATGACTCAGACTTCCAGGGCCCAGGAGCGGGCGTCCTCTTGCTCCACTTCAACGTGTCGGT
GCTGCCGGTCAGCCTGCACCTGCCCAGTACCTACTCCCTCTCCGTGAGCAGGAGGGCTCGCCGATTTGCC
CAGATCGGGAAAGTCTGTGTGGAAAACTGCCAGGCATTCAGTGGCATCAACGTCCAGTACAAGCTGCATT
CCTCTGGTGCCAACTGCAGCACGCTAGGGGTGGTCACCTCAGCCGAGGACACCTCGGGGATCCTGTTTGT
GAATGACACCAAGGCCCTGCGGCGGCCCAAGTGTGCCGAACTTCACTACATGGTGGTGGCCACCGACCAG
CAGACCTCTAGGCAGGCCCAGGCCCAGCTGCTTGTAACAGTGGAGGGGTCATATGTGGCCGAGGAGGCGG
GCTGCCCCCTGTCCTGTGCAGTCAGCAAGAGACGGCTGGAGTGTGAGGAGTGTGGCGGCCTGGGCTCCCC
AACAGGCAGGTGTGAGTGGAGGCAAGGAGATGGCAAAGGGATCACCAGGAACTTCTCCACCTGCTCTCCC
AGCACCAAGACCTGCCCCGACGGCCACTGCGATGTTGTGGAGACCCAAGACATCAACATTTGCCCTCAGG
ACTGCCTCCGGGGCAGCATTGTTGGGGGACACGAGCCTGGGGAGCCCCGGGGGATTAAAGCTGGCTATGG
CACCTGCAACTGCTTCCCTGAGGAGGAGAAGTGCTTCTGCGAGCCCGAAGACATCCAGGATCCACTGTGC
GACGAGCTGTGCCGCACGGTGATCGCAGCCACTGTCCTCTTCTCCTTCATCGTCTCGGTGCTGCTGTCTG
CCTTCTGCATCCACTGCTACCACAAGTTTGCCCACAAGCCACCCATCTCCTCAGCTGAGATGACCTTCCG
GAGGCCCGCCCAGGCCTTCCCGGTCAGCTACTCCTCTTCCAGTGCCCGCCGGCCCTCGCTGGACTCCATG
GAGAACCAGGTCTCCGTGGATGCCTTCAAGATCCTGGAGGATCCAAAGTGGGAATTCCCTCGGAAGAACT
TGGTTCTTGGAAAAACTCTAGGAGAAGGCGAATTTGGAAAAGTGGTCAAGGCAACGGCCTTCCATCTGAA
AGGCAGAGCAGGGTACACCACGGTGGCCGTGAAGATGCTGAAAGAGAACGCCTCCCCGAGTGAGCTTCGA
GACCTGCTGTCAGAGTTCAACGTCCTGAAGCAGGTCAACCACCCACATGTCATCAAATTGTATGGGGCCT
GCAGCCAGGATGGCCCGCTCCTCCTCATCGTGGAGTACGCCAAATACGGCTCCCTGCGGGGCTTCCTCCG
CGAGAGCCGCAAAGTGGGGCCTGGCTACCTGGGCAGTGGAGGCAGCCGCAACTCCAGCTCCCTGGACCAC
CCGGATGAGCGGGCCCTCACCATGGGCGACCTCATCTCATTTGCCTGGCAGATCTCACAGGGGATGCAGT
ATCTGGCCGAGATGAAGCTCGTTCATCGGGACTTGGCAGCCAGAAACATCCTGGTAGCTGAGGGGCGGAA
GATGAAGATTTCGGATTTCGGCTTGTCCCGAGATGTTTATGAAGAGGATTCGTACGTGAAGAGGAGCCAG
GGTCGGATTCCAGTTAAATGGATGGCAATTGAATCCCTTTTTGATCATATCTACACCACGCAAAGTGATG
TATGGTCTTTTGGTGTCCTGCTGTGGGAGATCGTGACCCTAGGGGGAAACCCCTATCCTGGGATTCCTCC
TGAGCGGCTCTTCAACCTTCTGAAGACCGGCCACCGGATGGAGAGGCCAGACAACTGCAGCGAGGAGATG
TACTGCCTGATGCTGCAATGCTGGAAGCAGGAGCCGGACAAAAGGCCGGTGTTTGCGGACATCAGCAAAG
ACCTGGAGAAGATGATGGTTAAGAGGAGAGACTACTTGGACCTTGCGGCGTCCACTCCATCTGACTCCCT
GATTTATGACGACGGCCTCTCAGAGGAGGAGACACCGCTGGTGGACTGTAATAATGCCCCCCTCCCTCGA
GCCCTCCCTTCCACATGGATTGAAAACAAACTCTATGGTAGAATTTCCCATGCATTTACTAGATTCTAG
